>Addgene plasmid #49821 | SLIRP.HMG6.wt.fl | depositor full sequence | sequence record 74343 | SLIRP.HMG6.wt.fl sequence 6786 bps
ATCCGGATATAGTTCCTCCTTTCAGCAAAAAACCCCTCAAGACCCGTTTAGAGGCCCCAAGGGGTTATGC
TAGTTATTGCTCAGCGGTGGCAGCAGCCAACTCAGCTTCCTTTCGGGCTTTGTTAGCAGCCGGATCTCAG
TGGTGGTGGTGGTGGTGCTCGAGGCGGCCGCGGTACCCTA
[327 nt withheld, positions 181-507]
ATGGCCGCCGCCGCCGCCGCCGCTATGGCCCTGGAAGTAAAGGTTTTCGGTCGTTGGGATATCGTAATCG
GTACCAGTCTGCGCGTCTTTCAGGGCTTCATCGACAGTCTGACGACCGCTGGCGGCGTTGATCACCGCAG
TACGCACGGCATACCAGAAAGCGGACATCTGCGGGATGTTCGGCATGATTTCACCTTTCTGGGCGTTTTC
CATGGTGGCGGCAATACGTGGATCTTTCGCCAACTCTTCCTCGTAAGACTTCAGCGCTACGGCACCCAGC
GGTTTGTCTTTATTAACCGCTTCCAGACCTTCATCAGTCAGCAGATAGTTTTCGAGGAACTCTTTCGCCA
GCTCTTTGTTCGGACTGGCGGCGTTAATACCTGCGCTCAGCACGCCAACGAACGGTTTGGATGGTTGACC
CTTGAAGGTCGGCAGTACCGTTACACCATAATTCACTTTGCTGGTGTCGATGTTGGACCATGCCCACGGG
CCGTTGATGGTCATCGCTGTTTCGCCTTTATTAAAGGCAGCTTCTGCGATGGAGTAATCGGTGTCTGCAT
TCATGTGTTTGTTTTTAATCAGGTCAACCAGGAAGGTCAGACCCGCTTTCGCGCCAGCGTTATCCACGCC
CACGTCTTTAATGTCGTACTTGCCGTTTTCATACTTGAACGCATAACCCCCGTCAGCAGCAATCAGCGGC
CAGGTGAAGTACGGTTCTTGCAGGTTGAACATCAGCGCGCTCTTACCTTTCGCTTTCAGTTCTTTATCCA
GCGCCGGGATCTCTTCCCAGGTTTTTGGCGGGTTCGGCAGCAGATCTTTGTTATAAATCAGCGATAACGC
TTCAACAGCGATCGGGTAAGCAATCAGCTTGCCGTTGTAACGTACGGCATCCCAGGTAAACGGATACAGC
TTGTCCTGGAACGCTTTGTCCGGGGTGATTTCAGCCAACAGGCCAGATTGAGCGTAGCCACCAAAGCGGT
CGTGTGCCCAGAAGATAATGTCAGGGCCATCGCCAGTTGCCGCAACCTGTGGGAATTTCTCTTCCAGTTT
ATCCGGATGCTCAACGGTGACTTTAATTCCGGTATCTTTCTCGAATTTCTTACCGACTTCAGCGAGACCG
TTATAGCCTTTATCGCCGTTAATCCAGATTACCAGTTTACCTTCTTCAGTTTTGGTACCGTGATGATGAT
GATGATGGCTGCTGCCCATGGTATATCTCCTTCTTAAAGTTAAACAAAATTATTTCTAGAGGGGAATTGT
TATCCGCTCACAATTCCCCTATAGTGAGTCGTATTAATTTCGCGGGATCGAGATCTCGATCCTCTACGCC
GGACGCATCGTGGCCGGCATCACCGGCGCCACAGGTGCGGTTGCTGGCGCCTATATCGCCGACATCACCG
ATGGGGAAGATCGGGCTCGCCACTTCGGGCTCATGAGCGCTTGTTTCGGCGTGGGTATGGTGGCAGGCCC
CGTGGCCGGGGGACTGTTGGGCGCCATCTCCTTGCATGCACCATTCCTTGCGGCGGCGGTGCTCAACGGC
CTCAACCTACTACTGGGCTGCTTCCTAATGCAGGAGTCGCATAAGGGAGAGCGTCGAGATCCCGGACACC
ATCGAATGGCGCAAAACCTTTCGCGGTATGGCATGATAGCGCCCGGAAGAGAGTCAATTCAGGGTGGTGA
ATGTGAAACCAGTAACGTTATACGATGTCGCAGAGTATGCCGGTGTCTCTTATCAGACCGTTTCCCGCGT
GGTGAACCAGGCCAGCCACGTTTCTGCGAAAACGCGGGAAAAAGTGGAAGCGGCGATGGCGGAGCTGAAT
TACATTCCCAACCGCGTGGCACAACAACTGGCGGGCAAACAGTCGTTGCTGATTGGCGTTGCCACCTCCA
GTCTGGCCCTGCACGCGCCGTCGCAAATTGTCGCGGCGATTAAATCTCGCGCCGATCAACTGGGTGCCAG
CGTGGTGGTGTCGATGGTAGAACGAAGCGGCGTCGAAGCCTGTAAAGCGGCGGTGCACAATCTTCTCGCG
CAACGCGTCAGTGGGCTGATCATTAACTATCCGCTGGATGACCAGGATGCCATTGCTGTGGAAGCTGCCT
GCACTAATGTTCCGGCGTTATTTCTTGATGTCTCTGACCAGACACCCATCAACAGTATTATTTTCTCCCA
TGAAGACGGTACGCGACTGGGCGTGGAGCATCTGGTCGCATTGGGTCACCAGCAAATCGCGCTGTTAGCG
GGCCCATTAAGTTCTGTCTCGGCGCGTCTGCGTCTGGCTGGCTGGCATAAATATCTCACTCGCAATCAAA
TTCAGCCGATAGCGGAACGGGAAGGCGACTGGAGTGCCATGTCCGGTTTTCAACAAACCATGCAAATGCT
GAATGAGGGCATCGTTCCCACTGCGATGCTGGTTGCCAACGATCAGATGGCGCTGGGCGCAATGCGCGCC
ATTACCGAGTCCGGGCTGCGCGTTGGTGCGGATATCTCGGTAGTGGGATACGACGATACCGAAGACAGCT
CATGTTATATCCCGCCGTTAACCACCATCAAACAGGATTTTCGCCTGCTGGGGCAAACCAGCGTGGACCG
CTTGCTGCAACTCTCTCAGGGCCAGGCGGTGAAGGGCAATCAGCTGTTGCCCGTCTCACTGGTGAAAAGA
AAAACCACCCTGGCGCCCAATACGCAAACCGCCTCTCCCCGCGCGTTGGCCGATTCATTAATGCAGCTGG
CACGACAGGTTTCCCGACTGGAAAGCGGGCAGTGAGCGCAACGCAATTAATGTAAGTTAGCTCACTCATT
AGGCACCGGGATCTCGACCGATGCCCTTGAGAGCCTTCAACCCAGTCAGCTCCTTCCGGTGGGCGCGGGG
CATGACTATCGTCGCCGCACTTATGACTGTCTTCTTTATCATGCAACTCGTAGGACAGGTGCCGGCAGCG
CTCTGGGTCATTTTCGGCGAGGACCGCTTTCGCTGGAGCGCGACGATGATCGGCCTGTCGCTTGCGGTAT
TCGGAATCTTGCACGCCCTCGCTCAAGCCTTCGTCACTGGTCCCGCCACCAAACGTTTCGGCGAGAAGCA
GGCCATTATCGCCGGCATGGCGGCCCCACGGGTGCGCATGATCGTGCTCCTGTCGTTGAGGACCCGGCTA
GGCTGGCGGGGTTGCCTTACTGGTTAGCAGAATGAATCACCGATACGCGAGCGAACGTGAAGCGACTGCT
GCTGCAAAACGTCTGCGACCTGAGCAACAACATGAATGGTCTTCGGTTTCCGTGTTTCGTAAAGTCTGGA
AACGCGGAAGTCAGCGCCCTGCACCATTATGTTCCGGATCTGCATCGCAGGATGCTGCTGGCTACCCTGT
GGAACACCTACATCTGTATTAACGAAGCGCTGGCATTGACCCTGAGTGATTTTTCTCTGGTCCCGCCGCA
TCCATACCGCCAGTTGTTTACCCTCACAACGTTCCAGTAACCGGGCATGTTCATCATCAGTAACCCGTAT
CGTGAGCATCCTCTCTCGTTTCATCGGTATCATTACCCCCATGAACAGAAATCCCCCTTACACGGAGGCA
TCAGTGACCAAACAGGAAAAAACCGCCCTTAACATGGCCCGCTTTATCAGAAGCCAGACATTAACGCTTC
TGGAGAAACTCAACGAGCTGGACGCGGATGAACAGGCAGACATCTGTGAATCGCTTCACGACCACGCTGA
TGAGCTTTACCGCAGCTGCCTCGCGCGTTTCGGTGATGACGGTGAAAACCTCTGACACATGCAGCTCCCG
GAGACGGTCACAGCTTGTCTGTAAGCGGATGCCGGGAGCAGACAAGCCCGTCAGGGCGCGTCAGCGGGTG
TTGGCGGGTGTCGGGGCGCAGCCATGACCCAGTCACGTAGCGATAGCGGAGTGTATACTGGCTTAACTAT
GCGGCATCAGAGCAGATTGTACTGAGAGTGCACCATATATGCGGTGTGAAATACCGCACAGATGCGTAAG
GAGAAAATACCGCATCAGGCGCTCTTCCGCTTCCTCGCTCACTGACTCGCTGCGCTCGGTCGTTCGGCTG
CGGCGAGCGGTATCAGCTCACTCAAAGGCGGTAATACGGTTATCCACAGAATCAGGGGATAACGCAGGAA
AGAACATGTGAGCAAAAGGCCAGCAAAAGGCCAGGAACCGTAAAAAGGCCGCGTTGCTGGCGTTTTTCCA
TAGGCTCCGCCCCCCTGACGAGCATCACAAAAATCGACGCTCAAGTCAGAGGTGGCGAAACCCGACAGGA
CTATAAAGATACCAGGCGTTTCCCCCTGGAAGCTCCCTCGTGCGCTCTCCTGTTCCGACCCTGCCGCTTA
CCGGATACCTGTCCGCCTTTCTCCCTTCGGGAAGCGTGGCGCTTTCTCATAGCTCACGCTGTAGGTATCT
CAGTTCGGTGTAGGTCGTTCGCTCCAAGCTGGGCTGTGTGCACGAACCCCCCGTTCAGCCCGACCGCTGC
GCCTTATCCGGTAACTATCGTCTTGAGTCCAACCCGGTAAGACACGACTTATCGCCACTGGCAGCAGCCA
CTGGTAACAGGATTAGCAGAGCGAGGTATGTAGGCGGTGCTACAGAGTTCTTGAAGTGGTGGCCTAACTA
CGGCTACACTAGAAGGACAGTATTTGGTATCTGCGCTCTGCTGAAGCCAGTTACCTTCGGAAAAAGAGTT
GGTAGCTCTTGATCCGGCAAACAAACCACCGCTGGTAGCGGTGGTTTTTTTGTTTGCAAGCAGCAGATTA
CGCGCAGAAAAAAAGGATCTCAAGAAGATCCTTTGATCTTTTCTACGGGGTCTGACGCTCAGTGGAACGA
AAACTCACGTTAAGGGATTTTGGTCATGAACAATAAAACTGTCTGCTTACATAAACAGTAATACAAGGGG
TGTTATGAGCCATATTCAACGGGAAACGTCTTGCTCTAGGCCGCGATTAAATTCCAACATGGATGCTGAT
TTATATGGGTATAAATGGGCTCGCGATAATGTCGGGCAATCAGGTGCGACAATCTATCGATTGTATGGGA
AGCCCGATGCGCCAGAGTTGTTTCTGAAACATGGCAAAGGTAGCGTTGCCAATGATGTTACAGATGAGAT
GGTCAGACTAAACTGGCTGACGGAATTTATGCCTCTTCCGACCATCAAGCATTTTATCCGTACTCCTGAT
GATGCATGGTTACTCACCACTGCGATCCCCGGGAAAACAGCATTCCAGGTATTAGAAGAATATCCTGATT
CAGGTGAAAATATTGTTGATGCGCTGGCAGTGTTCCTGCGCCGGTTGCATTCGATTCCTGTTTGTAATTG
TCCTTTTAACAGCGATCGCGTATTTCGTCTCGCTCAGGCGCAATCACGAATGAATAACGGTTTGGTTGAT
GCGAGTGATTTTGATGACGAGCGTAATGGCTGGCCTGTTGAACAAGTCTGGAAAGAAATGCATAAACTTT
TGCCATTCTCACCGGATTCAGTCGTCACTCATGGTGATTTCTCACTTGATAACCTTATTTTTGACGAGGG
GAAATTAATAGGTTGTATTGATGTTGGACGAGTCGGAATCGCAGACCGATACCAGGATCTTGCCATCCTA
TGGAACTGCCTCGGTGAGTTTTCTCCTTCATTACAGAAACGGCTTTTTCAAAAATATGGTATTGATAATC
CTGATATGAATAAATTGCAGTTTCATTTGATGCTCGATGAGTTTTTCTAAGAATTAATTCATGAGCGGAT
ACATATTTGAATGTATTTAGAAAAATAAACAAATAGGGGTTCCGCGCACATTTCCCCGAAAAGTGCCACC
TGAAATTGTAAACGTTAATATTTTGTTAAAATTCGCGTTAAATTTTTGTTAAATCAGCTCATTTTTTAAC
CAATAGGCCGAAATCGGCAAAATCCCTTATAAATCAAAAGAATAGACCGAGATAGGGT
[37 nt withheld, positions 6446-6482]
AAAGAACGTGGACTCCAACGTCAAAGG
[49 nt withheld, positions 6510-6558]
T
[91 nt withheld, positions 6560-6650]
G
[124 nt withheld, positions 6652-6775]
CCCATTCGCCA
Features (pLannotate 1.2.2; 22 found; start..end, strand, type, name):
     26..73      -  terminator     T7 terminator: transcription terminator for bacteriophage T7 RNA polymerase
     81..130     -  CDS            SET1 (fragment): solubility-enhancement tag derived from T7 phage gene 10B
    140..157     -  CDS            9xHis (fragment): 9xHis affinity tag
    181..489     -  CDS            SLIRP (fragment) (sequence withheld): SLIRP_HUMAN - Also known as C14orf156. Experimental evidence at protein level: Swiss-Prot protein existence level 1. RNA-binding protein that acts as a nuclear receptor corepressor. Probably acts by binding the SRA RNA, and repressing the SRA-mediated nuclear receptor coactivation. Binds the STR7 loop of SRA RNA. Also able to repress glucocorticoid (GR), androgen (AR), thyroid (TR) and VDR-mediated transactivation. From Homo sapiens (Human).
    510..528     -  promoter       chicken β-actin promoter (fragment): contains a 21-bp deletion relative to the standard chicken β-actin promoter
    583..1680    -  CDS            MBP: maltose binding protein from E. coli; malE (mutated); This version of the gene does not encode a signal sequence, so MBP will remain in the cytosol.
   1688..1704    -  CDS            capTEV™ (fragment): composite tag for in vivo biotinylation, TEV protease cleavage, and 6xHis tagging
   1723..1745    -  RBS            RBS: efficient ribosome binding site from bacteriophage T7 gene 10 (Olins and Rangwala, 1989)
   1760..1784    -  protein_bind   lac operator: The lac repressor binds to the lac operator to inhibit transcription in E. coli. This inhibition can be relieved by adding lactose or isopropyl-β-D-thiogalactopyranoside (IPTG). lac repressor encoded by lacI
   1785..1803    -  promoter       T7 promoter: promoter for bacteriophage T7 RNA polymerase
   1825..2104    +  CDS            TcR (fragment): tetracycline efflux protein; tet; confers resistance to tetracycline
   2112..2189    +  promoter       lacI promoter: lacI
   2190..3272    +  CDS            lacI: lac repressor; lacI; The lac repressor binds to the lac operator to inhibit transcription in E. coli. This inhibition can be relieved by adding lactose or isopropyl-β-D-thiogalactopyranoside (IPTG).
   3285..3306    +  protein_bind   CAP binding site: CAP binding activates transcription in the presence of cAMP. E. coli catabolite activator protein
   3321..3612    +  CDS            TcR (fragment): tetracycline efflux protein; tet; confers resistance to tetracycline
   3684..4064    -  CDS            YPB1_ECOLX: Protein predicted: Swiss-Prot protein existence level 4. From Escherichia coli.
   4081..4272    +  CDS            rop: Rop protein, which maintains plasmids at low copy number; rop
   4374..4516    +  misc_feature   bom: basis of mobility region from pBR322
   4702..5290    -  rep_origin     ori: high-copy-number ColE1/pMB1/pBR322/pUC origin of replication
   5412..6227    +  CDS            KanR: aminoglycoside phosphotransferase; aph(3')-Ia; confers resistance to kanamycin in bacteria or G418 (Geneticin®) in eukaryotes
   6236..6293    -  promoter       AmpR promoter (fragment): bla
   6320..6775    -  rep_origin     f1 ori (sequence partly withheld): f1 bacteriophage origin of replication; arrow indicates direction of (+) strand synthesis
