[The description below was written by a language model from this plasmid's Addgene catalogue record and pLannotate feature annotations shown in this document.]
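Description:
SLIRP.HMG6.wt.fl is a bacterial expression plasmid that produces full-length, wild-type human SLIRP (SRA stem-loop interacting RNA-binding protein) as a fusion to E. coli maltose binding protein. It is built on the pHMG6 backbone, a pET-style vector that originated at a structural genomics centre. The plasmid is maintained through a ColE1/pBR322-type origin accompanied by the rop gene and the bom region, and is selected with kanamycin via an aminoglycoside phosphotransferase gene. An f1 origin is also present, and short tetracycline-resistance gene fragments flanking the lacI region appear to be non-functional backbone remnants.

The expression cassette runs from a T7 promoter with an adjacent lac operator, through a T7 gene 10 ribosome binding site, to a T7 terminator. The plasmid carries its own lacI gene, so transcription is repressed until induction with IPTG in a host that supplies T7 RNA polymerase, such as a DE3 lysogen. The reading frame begins with a short annotated match to a His/TEV-type composite tag. This is followed by a signal-sequence-less MBP that stays in the cytosol, then the roughly 330 bp SLIRP coding sequence, which was codon-optimised for E. coli and inserted between NdeI and XhoI sites. According to the record the ORF ends in its own stop codon, so the His-tag and solubility-tag fragments annotated downstream are probably untranslated vector sequence. A very short "chicken β-actin promoter" hit between MBP and SLIRP is almost certainly a spurious annotation within the linker. MBP generally serves as a solubility and affinity-purification partner, and the construct is intended for recombinant production of MBP-SLIRP, in the context of work on SRA-associated proteins.
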