Addgene plasmid #49821: SLIRP.HMG6.wt.fl
Purpose: expression vector for MBP-SLIRP fusion
Depositing lab: Thomas Cech. Depositing organization: University of Colorado, Boulder. Publication: Structure and function of steroid receptor RNA activator protein, the proposed partner of SRA noncoding RNA. McKay DB, Xi L, Barthel KK, Cech TR. J Mol Biol. 2014 Apr 17;426(8):1766-85. doi: 10.1016/j.jmb.2014.01.006. Epub 2014 Jan 30. PubMed 24486609.
Backbone
  Vector backbone: pHMG6
  Backbone manufacturer: none
  Backbone size w/o insert (bp): 6518
  Total vector size (bp): 6786
  Modifications to backbone: Codon-optimized for E. coli expression; ORF cloned into pHMG6 vector using TAGGGTACCGCGGCCGCCTCGAG extension from the 'stop' codon which has KpnI, EagI and XhoI sites.
  Vector type: Bacterial Expression
Growth in bacteria
  Bacterial resistance: Kanamycin, 50 μg/mL
  Growth temperature: 37°C
  Growth strain: XL10 Gold
  Growth instructions: for expression of protein, grown in BL21(DE3)
  Copy number: Unknown
Gene/Insert
  Gene/Insert name: SLIRP SRA stem-loop interacting RNA binding protein
  Species: H. sapiens (human)
  Insert size (bp): 330
  Mutation: wildtype codon-optimized for E. coli expression
  GenBank ID: NM_031210
  Entrez Gene: SLIRP (a.k.a. C14orf156, DC50, PD04872)
  Promoter: T7
  Tag / fusion protein: E. coli Maltose Binding Protein (N terminal on backbone)
  Cloning method: Restriction Enzyme; 5′ cloning site NdeI (not destroyed); 3′ cloning site XhoI (not destroyed)
  Sequencing primers: 5′ MBP internal primer: GCGGTCGTCAGACTGTCGATG; 3′ T7 terminator
Resource information
  A portion of this plasmid was derived from a plasmid made by: pHMG6 was from Berkeley Center for Structural Genomics; insertion of hSLIRP construct was done by this investigator
Terms and licenses: Academic/Nonprofit Terms; Industry Terms: Not Available to Industry
How to cite: SLIRP.HMG6.wt.fl was a gift from Thomas Cech (Addgene plasmid # 49821 ; http://n2t.net/addgene:49821 ; RRID:Addgene_49821)
