>Addgene plasmid #49821 | SLIRP.HMG6.wt.fl | addgene partial sequence | sequence record 77486 | MBP-F 5'-GATGAAGCCCTGAAAGACGCGCAG-3'
GGCCATAGCGGCGGCGGCGGCGGCGGCCAT
[327 nt withheld, positions 31-357]
TAGGGTACCGCGGCCGCCTCGAGCACCACCACCACCACCACTGAGATCCGGCTGCTAACAAAGCCCGAAA
GGAAGCTGAGTTGGCTGCTGCCACCGCTGAGCAATAACTAGCATAACCCCTTGGGGCCTCTAAACGGGTC
TTGAGGGGTTTTTTGCTGAAAGGAGGAACTATATCCGGATTGGCGAATGGG
[124 nt withheld, positions 549-672]
C
[91 nt withheld, positions 674-764]
A
[46 nt withheld, positions 766-811]
