>Addgene plasmid #49821 | SLIRP.HMG6.wt.fl | addgene partial sequence | sequence record 77637 | T7 5'-TAATACGACTCACTATAGGG-3'
TTTGTTTAACTTTAAGAAGGAGATATACCATGGGCAGCAGCCATCATCATCATCATCACGGTACCAAAAC
TGAAGAAGGTAAACTGGTAATCTGGATTAACGGCGATAAAGGCTATAACGGTCTCGCTGAAGTCGGTAAG
AAATTCGAGAAAGATACCGGAATTAAAGTCACCGTTGAGCATCCGGATAAACTGGAAGAGAAATTCCCAC
AGGTTGCGGCAACTGGCGATGGCCCTGACATTATCTTCTGGGCACACGACCGCTTTGGTGGCTACGCTCA
ATCTGGCCTGTTGGCTGAAATCACCCCGGACAAAGCGTTCCAGGACAAGCTGTATCCGTTTACCTGGGAT
GCCGTACGTTACAACGGCAAGCTGATTGCTTACCCGATCGCTGTTGAAGCGTTATCGCTGATTTATAACA
AAGATCTGCTGCCGAACCCGCCAAAAACCTGGGAAGAGATCCCGGCGCTGGATAAAGAACTGAAAGCGAA
AGGTAAGAGCGCGCTGATGTTCAACCTGCAAGAACCGTACTTCACCTGGCCGCTGATTGCTGCTGACGGG
GGTTATGCGTTCAAGTATGAAAACGGCAAGTACGACATTAAAGACGTGGGCGTGGATAACGCTGGCGCGA
AAGCGGGTCTGACCTTCCTGGTTGACCTGATTAAAAACAAACACATGAATGCAGACACCGATTACTCCAT
CGCAGAAGCTGCCTTTAATAAAGGCGAAACAGCGATGACCATC
